>Addgene plasmid #196492 | pGEARBOCS-v0-Gfap-GeneTRAP | addgene full sequence | sequence record 388350 | Addgene NGS Result
GTCGAAATCAGTCCGCTCAAAAGCGAGAGCCTGCTTAGCCCTCTCACCCGCATCTACGTTTTCCTTTCTA
ATTCTCCTCATAACAAGGGAGACTGCGTTTGAATCGCTAGGCCGGGGGAGCCCGCTGCGTCGATGCAGCA
TATTCAGTTGGCCCAAGTGCTGCTGGATAGTCTTGACAGCCAGCCCTCTTGCCTGGAGATACAGCAGGTA
ATCGCGCACGTCCTCCGGCTCGGCGGGGAACCATTTGCGATTGTTCAGCTTACACCAGGCTGCCCAGGAT
CGGCACACGCTAAGCAGCATTTTCCAGGTGTGTTCAGAAAACGCCTGTCTATCCCTAAACATATCCATGA
GATTTTTCCTGACCTCATCGCTAGTGGCATCTACTGGCAGCGCAGGGAGGTTCTGGTGAACAGTCAGGAG
ATTGGACACCTTCCTCTTCTTCTTGGGCATGGTGGCGGTACCGCTAGCCTATAGTGAGTCGTATTAAGTA
CTCTAGCCTTAAGAGCTGTAATTGAACTGGGAGTGGACACCTGTGGAGAGAAAGGCAAAGTGGATGTCAG
TAAGACCAATAGGTGCCTATCAGAAACGCAAGAGTCTTCTCTGTCTCGACAAGCCCAGTTTCTATTGGTC
TCCTTAAACCTGTCTTGTAACCTTGATACTTACCTGCCCAGTGCCTCACGACCAACTTCTGCAGCTTAAG
TTCGAGACTGTTGTGTCAGAAGCACTGACTGCGTTAGCAATTTAACTGTGATAAACTACCGCAATAAAGC
TTGCGAGCAGCGGAGGTGATGCGTCTCCTCTCCAACCTGCTCTGGCTCTGCTCGCTCCTGGGATGCGAGG
GCTTTATGAAGGAGTGGGCTAGACTGGCGATGCCCGGGTGCCCCTGGCAACACCCCCTGGCATAGCCTGA
GGGGGTGGGGTTGGGCCGCAGCCCAGCTATGGGGAGAGCTCTCCCCTCACCCATTTGTGTCCTTGGACTT
CTGGGAAGCAGACAGCCCTCCTCTCCCCCCCTGCCACCCACTGTCCATGCCTGGGCATCCCCTGATCCCC
TTTCCTGGGCACAGGCTGAATAGAGCCTTGTTCTCCACCGCCGGTGGCGCCACACAGCAAGGGCAGCCCC
TAGGGGGCTGTGCTGCTTTTATCCCAAGATGCCAGGCTGTCAGGCTGGGGTGCAATGCAAGCCCCCTGCT
CAATGGGCTTCTCGGAAGGCATTTGAGGGGGGCTGGGGTGCGGCGGGAAGCAGGCACTGTGCCCACCCCG
AACATTGTGTCTGTGCCAAGGTGAGTCATTCACTGGGCATGAAGAGGAGGCCCTGGGGGGCGGCCAGCCC
AATGCTGCCAGGTCTGCTTGCAGACAAGGCCTGGCTGTCTGCCTCCTCCCCAGCTCACAGAGCCAGCTCA
GGCCCCCGAGCCTCTGTCAGAGCAGCGTCCCCTACTCCACACCAGGATATGTTAGATCTCCCTCTGCAGT
CTAGAGTCGACCCGAGACGGTGGTCAGGGGCCTCATAACTTGTTTATTGCAGCTTATAATGGTTACAAAT
AAAGCAATAGCATCACAAATTTCACAAATAAAGCATTTTTTTCACTGCATTCTAGTTGTGGTTTGTCCAA
ACTCATCAATGTATCTTATCATGTCTGCTCGAAGCGGCCGCTTACAGGATGATGCAGCACTTGTACAGCT
CGTCCATGCCGCCGGTGGAGTGGCGGCCCTCGGCGCGTTCGTACTGTTCCACGATGGTGTAGTCCTCGTT
GTGGGAGGTGATGTCCAACTTGATGTTGACGTTGTAGGCGCCGGGCAGCTGCACGGGCTTCTTGGCCTTG
TAGGTGGTCTTGACCTCAGCGTCGTAGTGGCCGCCGTCCTTCAGCTTCAGCCTCTGCTTGATCTCGCCCT
TCAGGGCGCCGTCCTCGGGGTACATCCGCTCGGAGGAGGCCTCCCAGCCCATGGTCTTCTTCTGCATTAC
GGGGCCGTCGGAGGGGAAGTTGGTGCCGCGCAGCTTCACCTTGTAGATGAACTCGCCGTCCTGCAGGGAG
GAGTCCTGGGTCACGGTCACCACGCCGCCGTCCTCGAAGTTCATCACGCGCTCCCACTTGAAGCCCTCGG
GGAAGGACAGCTTCAAGTAGTCGGGGATGTCGGCGGGGTGCTTCACGTAGGCCTTGGAGCCGTACATGAA
CTGAGGGGACAGGATGTCCCAGGCGAAGGGCAGGGGGCCACCCTTGGTCACCTTCAGCTTGGCGGTCTGG
GTGCCCTCGTAGGGGCGGCCCTCGCCCTCGCCCTCGATCTCGAACTCGTGGCCGTTCACGGAGCCCTCCA
TGTGCACCTTGAAGCGCATGAACTCCTTGATGATGGCCATGTTATCCTCCTCGCCCTTGCTCACATCCGA
GACGGTGGTCAGGGGCCTCGGATCCAAAAAAGCACCGACTCGGTGCCACTTTTTCAAGTTGATAACGGAC
TAGCCTTATTTTAACTTGCTATTTCTAGCTCTAAAACAGACGGTGGTCAGGGGCCTCCGGTGTTTCGTCC
TTTCCACAAGATATATAAAGCCAAGAAATCGAAATACTTTCAAGTTACGGTAAGCATATGATAGTCCATT
TTAAAACATAATTTTAAAACTGCAAACTACCCAAGAAATTATTACTTTCTACGTCACGTATTTTGTACTA
ATATCTTTGTGTTTACAGTCAAATTAATTCCAATTATCTCTCTAACAGCCTTGTATCGTATATGCAAATA
TGAAGGAATCATGGGAAATAGGCCCTCACGCGTGCGGCCGCAGGAACCCCTAGTGATGGAGTTGGCCACT
CCCTCTCTGCGCGCTCGCTCGCTCACTGAGGCCGGGCGACCAAAGGTCGCCCGACGCCCGGGCGGCCTCA
GTGAGCGAGCGAGCGCGCAGCTGCCTGCAGGACATGTGAGCAAAAGGCCAGCAAAAGGCCAGGAACCGTA
AAAAGGCCGCGTTGCTGGCGTTTTTCCATAGGCTCCGCCCCCCTGACGAGCATCACAAAAATCGACGCTC
AAGTCAGAGGTGGCGAAACCCGACAGGACTATAAAGATACCAGGCGTTTCCCCCTGGAAGCTCCCTCGTG
CGCTCTCCTGTTCCGACCCTGCCGCTTACCGGATACCTGTCCGCCTTTCTCCCTTCGGGAAGCGTGGCGC
TTTCTCATAGCTCACGCTGTAGGTATCTCAGTTCGGTGTAGGTCGTTCGCTCCAAGCTGGGCTGTGTGCA
CGAACCCCCCGTTCAGCCCGACCGCTGCGCCTTATCCGGTAACTATCGTCTTGAGTCCAACCCGGTAAGA
CACGACTTATCGCCACTGGCAGCAGCCACTGGTAACAGGATTAGCAGAGCGAGGTATGTAGGCGGTGCTA
CAGAGTTCTTGAAGTGGTGGCCTAACTACGGCTACACTAGAAGAACAGTATTTGGTATCTGCGCTCTGCT
GAAGCCAGTTACCTTCGGAAAAAGAGTTGGTAGCTCTTGATCCGGCAAACAAACCACCGCTGGTAGCGGT
GGTTTTTTTGTTTGCAAGCAGCAGATTACGCGCAGAAAAAAAGGATCTCAAGAAGATCCTTTGATCTTTT
CTACGGGGTCTGACGCTCAGTGGAACGAAAACTCACGTTAAGGGATTTTGGTCATGAGATTATCAAAAAG
GATCTTCACCTAGATCCTTTTAAATTAAAAATGAAGTTTTAAATCAATCTAAAGTATATATGAGTAAACT
TGGTCTGACAGTTACCAATGCTTAATCAGTGAGGCACCTATCTCAGCGATCTGTCTATTTCGTTCATCCA
TAGTTGCCTGACTCCCCGTCGTGTAGATAACTACGATACGGGAGGGCTTACCATCTGGCCCCAGTGCTGC
AATGATACCGCGAGACCCACGCTCACCGGCTCCAGATTTATCAGCAATAAACCAGCCAGCCGGAAGGGCC
GAGCGCAGAAGTGGTCCTGCAACTTTATCCGCCTCCATCCAGTCTATTAATTGTTGCCGGGAAGCTAGAG
TAAGTAGTTCGCCAGTTAATAGTTTGCGCAACGTTGTTGCCATTGCTACAGGCATCGTGGTGTCACGCTC
GTCGTTTGGTATGGCTTCATTCAGCTCCGGTTCCCAACGATCAAGGCGAGTTACATGATCCCCCATGTTG
TGCAAAAAAGCGGTTAGCTCCTTCGGTCCTCCGATCGTTGTCAGAAGTAAGTTGGCCGCAGTGTTATCAC
TCATGGTTATGGCAGCACTGCATAATTCTCTTACTGTCATGCCATCCGTAAGATGCTTTTCTGTGACTGG
TGAGTACTCAACCAAGTCATTCTGAGAATAGTGTATGCGGCGACCGAGTTGCTCTTGCCCGGCGTCAATA
CGGGATAATACCGCGCCACATAGCAGAACTTTAAAAGTGCTCATCATTGGAAAACGTTCTTCGGGGCGAA
AACTCTCAAGGATCTTACCGCTGTTGAGATCCAGTTCGATGTAACCCACTCGTGCACCCAACTGATCTTC
AGCATCTTTTACTTTCACCAGCGTTTCTGGGTGAGCAAAAACAGGAAGGCAAAATGCCGCAAAAAAGGGA
ATAAGGGCGACACGGAAATGTTGAATACTCATACTCTTCCTTTTTCAATATTATTGAAGCATTTATCAGG
GTTATTGTCTCATGAGCGGATACATATTTGAATGTATTTAGAAAAATAAACAAATAGGGGTTCCGCGCAC
ATTTCCCCGAAAAGTGCCACCTGACGTCTAAGAAACCATTATTATCATGACATTAACCTATAAAAATAGG
CGTATCACGAGGCCCTTTCGTCTCGCGCGTTTCGGTGATGACGGTGAAAACCTCTGACACATGCAGCTCC
CGGAGACGGTCACAGCTTGTCTGTAAGCGGATGCCGGGAGCAGACAAGCCCGTCAGGGCGCGTCAGCGGG
TGTTGGCGGGTGTCGGGGCTGGCTTAACTATGCGGCATCAGAGCAGATTGTACTGAGAGTGCACCATAAA
ATTGTAAACGTTAATATTTTGTTAAAATTCGCGTTAAATTTTTGTTAAATCAGCTCATTTTTTAACCAAT
AGACCGAAATCGGCAAAATCCCTTATAAATCAAAAGAATAGCCCGAGATAGAGT
[37 nt withheld, positions 5095-5131]
AAAGAACGTGGACTCCAACGTCAAAGG
[49 nt withheld, positions 5159-5207]
T
[91 nt withheld, positions 5209-5299]
G
[124 nt withheld, positions 5301-5424]
CCCATTCGCCATTCAGGCTGCGCAACTGTTGGGAAGGGCGATCGGTGCGGGCCTCTTCGCTATTACGCCA
GCTGGCGAAAGGGGGATGTGCTGCAAGGCGATTAAGTTGGGTAACGCCAGGGTTTTCCCAGTCACGACGT
TGTAAAACGACGGCCAGTGAATTAGGTTAATTAAGGCTGCGCGCTCGCTCGCTCACTGAGGCCGCCCGGG
CAAAGCCCGGGCGTCGGGCGACCTTTGGTCGCCCGGCCTCAGTGAGCGAGCGAGCGCGCAGAGAGGGAGT
GGCCAACTCCATCACTAGGGGTTCCTTGTAGTTAATGATTAACCCGCCATGCTACTTATCTACGTAGCCA
TGCTCTAGGAAGATCCTTATCGATTTTACCACATTTGTAGAGGTTTTACTTGCTTTAAAAAACCTCCCAC
ATCTCCCCCTGAACCTGAAACATAAAATGAATGCAATTGTTGTTGTTAACTTGTTTATTGCAGCTTATAA
TGGTTACAAATAAAGCAATAGCATCACAAATTTCACAAATAAAGCATTTTTTTCACTGCATTCTAGTTGT
GGTTTGTCCAAACTCATCAATGTATCTTATCATGTCTGCTCGAAGCGGCCGCAAGCTTGATATCGAATTC
CTAGTCACCATCTTCGAGCAGTCTCACCATGGCCCCGGTTTCAGAGTCAAGATTGCGGATATAGTTCATA
ACGATGTTCACATTTGTCCAACCTCCAGCTTGCATAATCTCTGGTATGGAGACTCCTGCCCGCGCCATGT
CTCGTGCGGCCCCCACCCTAGCAGAATGACCTGACCAGGCGAGATACCTCTGGCCACTGTCATCCTTGGC
TCCGTATATGAGTCGGTGGGTTGCCTCAAAGATCCCTTCAAGGGCCCGTGTACTCAATTGGCTGGTGGCA
GAGGGCGCGGCGACTCCGTTTTTTCTCACTCGACAGAACAAGTAATTATTAGGGTCGTCAGCCACGCCGG
ACACTGAGATCCATCTTTCCACCAGCTTCGTTACGCCCAGGGACAAGGCCTTTTCAACGCCAGCGGTGCT
GACCAATGTCTTTGTGCGTCCAATATGAATAAGCATCCGGCCGCCGTCCGTTCGACTGATGTCTTTCACT
CTGATCCGGGCGATCTCAGCTATGCGCAGAAGTGTGTTATATGCAATTCCCAGAAATGCGAGGTTCCTGA
TGTCCTGGCACCGATCGCTGTTCTCCATCAGGGATCTGACCTG
Features (pLannotate 1.2.2; 20 found; start..end, strand, type, name):
    468..486     -  promoter       T7 promoter: promoter for bacteriophage T7 RNA polymerase
    531..663     -  intron         chimeric intron: chimera between introns from human β-globin and immunoglobulin heavy chain genes
   1507..1628    +  polyA_signal   SV40 poly(A) signal: SV40 polyadenylation signal
   1670..2374    -  CDS            mCherry: mCherry is a basic (constitutively fluorescent) red fluorescent protein published in 2004, derived from Discosoma sp.. It is reported to be a very rapidly-maturing monomer with low acid sensitivity.
   2412..2487    -  misc_RNA       gRNA scaffold: guide RNA scaffold for the Streptococcus pyogenes CRISPR/Cas9 system
   2517..2757    -  promoter       U6 promoter: RNA polymerase III promoter for human U6 snRNA
   2807..2834    -  repeat_region  AAV2 ITR (fragment): inverted terminal repeat of adeno-associated virus serotype 2 inverted
   2863..2890    -  repeat_region  AAV2 ITR (fragment): inverted terminal repeat of adeno-associated virus serotype 2 inverted
   2963..3551    -  rep_origin     ori: high-copy-number ColE1/pMB1/pBR322/pUC origin of replication
   3722..4582    -  CDS            AmpR: β-lactamase; bla; confers resistance to ampicillin, carbenicillin, and related antibiotics
   4583..4687    -  promoter       AmpR promoter: bla
   4782..4817    +  CDS            rop (fragment): Rop protein, which maintains plasmids at low copy number; rop
   4919..4968    +  misc_feature   bom (fragment): basis of mobility region from pBR322
   4969..5424    -  rep_origin     f1 ori (sequence partly withheld): f1 bacteriophage origin of replication; arrow indicates direction of (+) strand synthesis
   5429..5586    -  CDS            lacZα (fragment): LacZα fragment of β-galactosidase; lacZ fragment
   5600..5730    -  repeat_region  AAV2 ITR (fragment): inverted terminal repeat of adeno-associated virus serotype 2 inverted
   5801..5869    +  CDS            large T antigen (fragment): large T antigen from SV40 (simian virus 40)
   5892..6013    +  polyA_signal   SV40 poly(A) signal: SV40 polyadenylation signal
   6037..6056    -  misc_feature   MCS (fragment): pBluescript multiple cloning site
   6058..426     -  CDS            cre (across the origin): RECR_BPP1 - Experimental evidence at protein level: Swiss-Prot protein existence level 1. Catalyzes site-specific recombination between two 34-base- pair LOXP sites. Its role is to maintain the phage genome as a monomeric unit-copy plasmid in the lysogenic state. From Escherichia phage P1 (Bacteriophage P1).
