[The description below was written by a language model from this plasmid's Addgene catalogue record and pLannotate feature annotations shown in this document.]
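Description:
pGEARBOCS-v0-Gfap-GeneTRAP is an AAV transfer plasmid from the GEARBOCS system, a single-vector CRISPR tool for in vivo gene editing in astrocytes. This version is designed to knock out and gene-trap mouse Gfap at the same time. In bacteria it is maintained through a high-copy ColE1/pUC-type origin and selected with ampicillin via β-lactamase. The backbone also carries an f1 origin and remnants of lacZα, rop and bom. AAV2 inverted terminal repeats, annotated only as fragments, flank the payload and allow it to be packaged into recombinant AAV.

Three functional modules lie between the ITRs. A human U6 (Pol III) promoter drives a guide RNA built on the Streptococcus pyogenes Cas9 scaffold; by the stated purpose it targets Gfap, although the spacer itself is not annotated. Next to it is an mCherry coding sequence, catalogued as mCherry-CAAX (a membrane-targeted red reporter), with an adjacent SV40 poly(A) signal. No promoter is annotated for it, which fits its role as a donor that reports only after insertion into the cut locus, where it would be expressed from the endogenous gene while truncating its transcript. The table does not annotate the sites that would release this donor or any splice acceptor.

The third module is a Cre recombinase open reading frame preceded by a chimeric β-globin/immunoglobulin intron and followed by an SV40 poly(A). The promoter driving Cre is not annotated or named in the record, and no Cas9 gene is present. Cas9 must therefore come from elsewhere, and the Cre cassette suggests use with a Cre-dependent Cas9 source, though the record does not say so.
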