Addgene plasmid #196492: pGEARBOCS-v0-Gfap-GeneTRAP
Purpose: To KO and genetrap mouse GFAP simultaneously
Depositing lab: Cagla Eroglu. Depositing organization: Duke University. Publication: GEARBOCS: An Adeno Associated Virus Tool for In Vivo Gene Editing in Astrocytes. Bindu DS, Tan CX, Savage JT, Eroglu C. bioRxiv. 2023 Jan 19:2023.01.17.524433. doi: 10.1101/2023.01.17.524433. Preprint. PubMed 36711516.
Backbone
  Vector backbone: GEARBOCS
  Vector type: Mammalian Expression, AAV, CRISPR
Growth in bacteria
  Bacterial resistance: Ampicillin, 100 μg/mL
  Growth temperature: 37°C
  Growth strain: NEB Stable
  Copy number: High Copy
Gene/Insert 1
  Gene/Insert name: mCherry-CAAX
Gene/Insert 2
  Gene/Insert name: gRNA
Terms and licenses: Academic/Nonprofit Terms; Industry Terms: Not Available to Industry
Depositor comments: Please visit https://doi.org/10.1101/2023.01.17.524433 for bioRxiv preprint.
How to cite: pGEARBOCS-v0-Gfap-GeneTRAP was a gift from Cagla Eroglu (Addgene plasmid # 196492 ; http://n2t.net/addgene:196492 ; RRID:Addgene_196492)
